Addgene plasmid #33014: pLV.PGK.mFoxa2
Depositing lab: Malin Parmar. Depositing organization: Lund University. Publication: Direct conversion of human fibroblasts to dopaminergic neurons. Pfisterer U, Kirkeby A, Torper O, Wood J, Nelander J, Dufour A, Bjorklund A, Lindvall O, Jakobsson J, Parmar M. Proc Natl Acad Sci U S A. 2011 Jun 21;108(25):10343-8. Epub 2011 Jun 6. 10.1073/pnas.1105135108 PubMed 21646515.
Backbone
  Vector backbone: pCCL-cppt-PGK-WPRE
  Backbone manufacturer: Malin Parmar
  Backbone size w/o insert (bp): 7041
  Vector type: Mammalian Expression, Lentiviral
Growth in bacteria
  Bacterial resistance: Ampicillin, 100 μg/mL
  Growth temperature: 37°C
  Growth strain: Stbl3
  Copy number: Unknown
Gene/Insert
  Gene/Insert name: Forkhead box A2 (alt name: Foxa2)
  Species: M. musculus (mouse)
  Insert size (bp): 1380
  Mutation: H10L
  GenBank ID: NM_010446.2 (see note below)
  Entrez Gene: Foxa2 (a.k.a. HNF3-beta, HNF3beta, Hnf-3b, Hnf3b, Tcf-3b, Tcf3b)
  Cloning method: Restriction Enzyme; 5′ cloning site BamHI (not destroyed); 3′ cloning site SalI (not destroyed)
  Sequencing primers: 5′ GACATACCGACGCAGCTACA; 3′ CCGGTAGAAAGGGAAGAGGT
Terms and licenses: Academic/Nonprofit Terms; Industry Terms: Not Available to Industry
Depositor comments: Please note that Addgene's sequencing data shows a H10L mutation is present compared to the depositor's sequence. This mutation is a known variant of mouse Foxa2 (GenBank: CAA52891.1).
How to cite: pLV.PGK.mFoxa2 was a gift from Malin Parmar (Addgene plasmid # 33014 ; http://n2t.net/addgene:33014 ; RRID:Addgene_33014)
