[The description below was written by a language model from this plasmid's Addgene catalogue record, the feature table of its GenBank file and pLannotate feature annotations shown in this document.]
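Description:
pLV.PGK.mFoxa2 is a self-inactivating, HIV-1-based lentiviral transfer plasmid for expressing mouse Foxa2 in mammalian cells, built on the pCCL-cppt-PGK-WPRE backbone. It is propagated in E. coli using a high-copy ColE1/pUC-type origin with ampicillin selection (bla), and it also carries an f1 origin and remnants of a pBluescript-type cloning region (lac promoter/operator, T3 and T7 promoters). The whole plasmid is about 8.4 kb. The depositor map and the repository's sequencing result differ by only a few bases and give the same layout.

The viral genome is transcribed in packaging cells from a CMV enhancer/promoter fused to a truncated 5' LTR, a chimeric arrangement that makes genomic RNA production independent of Tat. Downstream lie the Ψ packaging signal with a partial gag sequence, the Rev response element for nuclear export of unspliced RNA, and the cPPT/CTS, which improves nuclear import of the reverse-transcribed genome. The internal expression cassette uses the human PGK promoter to drive the roughly 1.4 kb Foxa2 coding sequence, cloned between BamHI and SalI. It is followed by a WPRE to enhance transcript stability and expression. The ΔU3 3' LTR inactivates LTR promoter activity after integration, so the PGK promoter is the only driver in transduced cells. An SV40 poly(A) signal and SV40 origin sit outside the LTRs. No tag, reporter or mammalian selection marker is annotated.

The insert carries an H10L change relative to the depositor's reference, which the record notes is a known mouse Foxa2 variant. Foxa2 is a forkhead pioneer transcription factor, and the construct comes from work on the direct conversion of human fibroblasts into dopaminergic neurons.
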