LOCUS       Exported 8421 bp ds-DNA circular SYN 12-MAY-2021
DEFINITION  synthetic circular DNA
ACCESSION   .
VERSION     .
KEYWORDS    pLV.PGK.mFoxa2
SOURCE      synthetic DNA construct
  ORGANISM  synthetic DNA construct
REFERENCE   1 (bases 1 to 8421)
  AUTHORS   Pfisterer U, Kirkeby A, Torper O, Wood J, Nelander J, Dufour A,
            Bjorklund A, Lindvall O, Jakobsson J, Parmar M
  TITLE     Direct conversion of human fibroblasts to dopaminergic neurons.
  JOURNAL   Proc Natl Acad Sci U S A. 2011 Jun 21;108(25):10343-8. Epub 2011 Jun
            6.
  PUBMED    21646515
REFERENCE   2 (bases 1 to 8421)
  AUTHORS   .
  TITLE     Direct Submission
  JOURNAL   Exported May 12, 2021 from SnapGene Server 1.1.58
            http://www.snapgene.com
FEATURES             Location/Qualifiers
     source          1..8421
                     /organism="synthetic DNA construct"
                     /mol_type="other DNA"
     promoter        27..131
                     /gene="bla"
                     /label=AmpR promoter
     CDS             132..992
                     /codon_start=1
                     /gene="bla"
                     /product="beta-lactamase"
                     /label=AmpR
                     /note="confers resistance to ampicillin, carbenicillin, and
                     related antibiotics"
                     /translation="MSIQHFRVALIPFFAAFCLPVFAHPETLVKVKDAEDQLGARVGYI
                     ELDLNSGKILESFRPEERFPMMSTFKVLLCGAVLSRIDAGQEQLGRRIHYSQNDLVEYS
                     PVTEKHLTDGMTVRELCSAAITMSDNTAANLLLTTIGGPKELTAFLHNMGDHVTRLDRW
                     EPELNEAIPNDERDTTMPVAMATTLRKLLTGELLTLASRQQLIDWMEADKVAGPLLRSA
                     LPAGWFIADKSGAGERGSRGIIAALGPDGKPSRIVVIYTTGSQATMDERNRQIAEIGAS
                     LIKHW"
     primer_bind     complement(350..369)
                     /label=Amp-R
                     /note="Ampicillin resistance gene, reverse primer"
     rep_origin      1163..1751
                     /direction=RIGHT
                     /label=ori
                     /note="high-copy-number ColE1/pMB1/pBR322/pUC origin of
                     replication"
     primer_bind     1652..1671
                     /label=pBR322ori-F
                     /note="pBR322 origin, forward primer"
     primer_bind     1905..1922
                     /label=L4440
                     /note="L4440 vector, forward primer"
     protein_bind    2039..2060
                     /label=CAP binding site
                     /bound_moiety="E. coli catabolite activator protein"
                     /note="CAP binding activates transcription in the presence
                     of cAMP."
     promoter        2075..2105
                     /label=lac promoter
                     /note="promoter for the E. coli lac operon"
     protein_bind    2113..2129
                     /label=lac operator
                     /bound_moiety="lac repressor encoded by lacI"
                     /note="The lac repressor binds to the lac operator to
                     inhibit transcription in E. coli. This inhibition can be
                     relieved by adding lactose or
                     isopropyl-beta-D-thiogalactopyranoside (IPTG)."
     primer_bind     2118..2140
                     /label=M13/pUC Reverse
                     /note="In lacZ gene"
     primer_bind     2137..2153
                     /label=M13 rev
                     /note="common sequencing primer, one of multiple similar
                     variants"
     primer_bind     2137..2153
                     /label=M13 Reverse
                     /note="In lacZ gene. Also called M13-rev"
     primer_bind     2172..2192
                     /label=T3
                     /note="T3 promoter, forward primer"
     promoter        2174..2192
                     /label=T3 promoter
                     /note="promoter for bacteriophage T3 RNA polymerase"
     enhancer        2293..2672
                     /label=CMV enhancer
                     /note="human cytomegalovirus immediate early enhancer"
     promoter        2673..2876
                     /label=CMV promoter
                     /note="human cytomegalovirus (CMV) immediate early
                     promoter"
     primer_bind     2827..2847
                     /label=CMV-F
                     /note="Human CMV immediate early promoter, forward primer"
     LTR             2891..3071
                     /label=5' LTR (truncated)
                     /note="truncated 5' long terminal repeat (LTR) from HIV-1"
     misc_feature    3115..3240
                     /label=HIV-1 Psi
                     /note="packaging signal of human immunodeficiency virus
                     type 1"
     misc_feature    3733..3966
                     /label=RRE
                     /note="The Rev response element (RRE) of HIV-1 allows for
                     Rev-dependent mRNA export from the nucleus to the
                     cytoplasm."
     CDS             4151..4195
                     /codon_start=1
                     /product="antigenic peptide corresponding to amino acids
                     655 to 669 of the HIV envelope protein gp41 (Lutje Hulsik
                     et al., 2013)"
                     /label=gp41 peptide
                     /note="recognized by the 2H10 single-chain llama nanobody"
                     /translation="KNEQELLELDKWASL"
     misc_feature    4462..4579
                     /label=cPPT/CTS
                     /note="central polypurine tract and central termination
                     sequence of HIV-1"
     promoter        4626..5136
                     /label=hPGK promoter
                     /note="human phosphoglycerate kinase 1 promoter"
     primer_bind     5055..5073
                     /label=hPGK-F
                     /note="Human PGK promoter, forward primer"
     primer_bind     complement(6584..6604)
                     /label=WPRE-R
                     /note="WPRE, reverse primer"
     CDS             complement(7002..7013)
                     /codon_start=1
                     /product="Factor Xa recognition and cleavage site"
                     /label=Factor Xa site
                     /translation="IEGR"
     LTR             7162..7395
                     /label=3' LTR (Delta-U3)
                     /note="self-inactivating 3' long terminal repeat (LTR) from
                     HIV-1"
     polyA_signal    7467..7588
                     /label=SV40 poly(A) signal
                     /note="SV40 polyadenylation signal"
     primer_bind     complement(7504..7523)
                     /label=SV40pA-R
                     /note="SV40 polyA, reverse primer"
     primer_bind     7558..7577
                     /label=EBV-rev
                     /note="SV40 polyA terminator, reverse primer"
     rep_origin      7607..7742
                     /label=SV40 ori
                     /note="SV40 origin of replication"
     primer_bind     7669..7688
                     /label=SV40pro-F
                     /note="SV40 promoter/origin, forward primer"
     primer_bind     complement(7774..7793)
                     /label=T7
                     /note="T7 promoter, forward primer"
     promoter        complement(7775..7793)
                     /label=T7 promoter
                     /note="promoter for bacteriophage T7 RNA polymerase"
     primer_bind     complement(7803..7820)
                     /label=M13 Forward
                     /note="In lacZ gene. Also called M13-F20 or M13 (-21)
                     Forward"
     primer_bind     complement(7803..7819)
                     /label=M13 fwd
                     /note="common sequencing primer, one of multiple similar
                     variants"
     primer_bind     complement(7812..7834)
                     /label=M13/pUC Forward
                     /note="In lacZ gene"
     rep_origin      7964..8419
                     /direction=RIGHT
                     /label=f1 ori
                     /note="f1 bacteriophage origin of replication; arrow
                     indicates direction of (+) strand synthesis"
     primer_bind     complement(8051..8070)
                     /label=F1ori-R
                     /note="F1 origin, reverse primer"
     primer_bind     8261..8282
                     /label=F1ori-F
                     /note="F1 origin, forward primer"
ORIGIN
        1 caggtggcac ttttcgggga aatgtgcgcg gaacccctat ttgtttattt ttctaaatac
       61 attcaaatat gtatccgctc atgagacaat aaccctgata aatgcttcaa taatattgaa
      121 aaaggaagag tatgagtatt caacatttcc gtgtcgccct tattcccttt tttgcggcat
      181 tttgccttcc tgtttttgct cacccagaaa cgctggtgaa agtaaaagat gctgaagatc
      241 agttgggtgc acgagtgggt tacatcgaac tggatctcaa cagcggtaag atccttgaga
      301 gttttcgccc cgaagaacgt tttccaatga tgagcacttt taaagttctg ctatgtggcg
      361 cggtattatc ccgtattgac gccgggcaag agcaactcgg tcgccgcata cactattctc
      421 agaatgactt ggttgagtac tcaccagtca cagaaaagca tcttacggat ggcatgacag
      481 taagagaatt atgcagtgct gccataacca tgagtgataa cactgcggcc aacttacttc
      541 tgacaacgat cggaggaccg aaggagctaa ccgctttttt gcacaacatg ggggatcatg
      601 taactcgcct tgatcgttgg gaaccggagc tgaatgaagc cataccaaac gacgagcgtg
      661 acaccacgat gcctgtagca atggcaacaa cgttgcgcaa actattaact ggcgaactac
      721 ttactctagc ttcccggcaa caattaatag actggatgga ggcggataaa gttgcaggac
      781 cacttctgcg ctcggccctt ccggctggct ggtttattgc tgataaatct ggagccggtg
      841 agcgtgggtc tcgcggtatc attgcagcac tggggccaga tggtaagccc tcccgtatcg
      901 tagttatcta cacgacgggg agtcaggcaa ctatggatga acgaaataga cagatcgctg
      961 agataggtgc ctcactgatt aagcattggt aactgtcaga ccaagtttac tcatatatac
     1021 tttagattga tttaaaactt catttttaat ttaaaaggat ctaggtgaag atcctttttg
     1081 ataatctcat gaccaaaatc ccttaacgtg agttttcgtt ccactgagcg tcagaccccg
     1141 tagaaaagat caaaggatct tcttgagatc ctttttttct gcgcgtaatc tgctgcttgc
     1201 aaacaaaaaa accaccgcta ccagcggtgg tttgtttgcc ggatcaagag ctaccaactc
     1261 tttttccgaa ggtaactggc ttcagcagag cgcagatacc aaatactgtc cttctagtgt
     1321 agccgtagtt aggccaccac ttcaagaact ctgtagcacc gcctacatac ctcgctctgc
     1381 taatcctgtt accagtggct gctgccagtg gcgataagtc gtgtcttacc gggttggact
     1441 caagacgata gttaccggat aaggcgcagc ggtcgggctg aacggggggt tcgtgcacac
     1501 agcccagctt ggagcgaacg acctacaccg aactgagata cctacagcgt gagctatgag
     1561 aaagcgccac gcttcccgaa gggagaaagg cggacaggta tccggtaagc ggcagggtcg
     1621 gaacaggaga gcgcacgagg gagcttccag ggggaaacgc ctggtatctt tatagtcctg
     1681 tcgggtttcg ccacctctga cttgagcgtc gatttttgtg atgctcgtca ggggggcgga
     1741 gcctatggaa aaacgccagc aacgcggcct ttttacggtt cctggccttt tgctggcctt
     1801 ttgctcacat gttctttcct gcgttatccc ctgattctgt ggataaccgt attaccgcct
     1861 ttgagtgagc tgataccgct cgccgcagcc gaacgaccga gcgcagcgag tcagtgagcg
     1921 aggaagcgga agagcgccca atacgcaaac cgcctctccc cgcgcgttgg ccgattcatt
     1981 aatgcagctg gcacgacagg tttcccgact ggaaagcggg cagtgagcgc aacgcaatta
     2041 atgtgagtta gctcactcat taggcacccc aggctttaca ctttatgctt ccggctcgta
     2101 tgttgtgtgg aattgtgagc ggataacaat ttcacacagg aaacagctat gaccatgatt
     2161 acgccaagcg cgcaattaac cctcactaaa gggaacaaaa gctggagctg caagcttggc
     2221 cattgcatac gttgtatcca tatcataata tgtacattta tattggctca tgtccaacat
     2281 taccgccatg ttgacattga ttattgacta gttattaata gtaatcaatt acggggtcat
     2341 tagttcatag cccatatatg gagttccgcg ttacataact tacggtaaat ggcccgcctg
     2401 gctgaccgcc caacgacccc cgcccattga cgtcaataat gacgtatgtt cccatagtaa
     2461 cgccaatagg gactttccat tgacgtcaat gggtggagta tttacggtaa actgcccact
     2521 tggcagtaca tcaagtgtat catatgccaa gtacgccccc tattgacgtc aatgacggta
     2581 aatggcccgc ctggcattat gcccagtaca tgaccttatg ggactttcct acttggcagt
     2641 acatctacgt attagtcatc gctattacca tggtgatgcg gttttggcag tacatcaatg
     2701 ggcgtggata gcggtttgac tcacggggat ttccaagtct ccaccccatt gacgtcaatg
     2761 ggagtttgtt ttggcaccaa aatcaacggg actttccaaa atgtcgtaac aactccgccc
     2821 cattgacgca aatgggcggt aggcgtgtac ggtgggaggt ctatataagc agagctcgtt
     2881 tagtgaaccg gggtctctct ggttagacca gatctgagcc tgggagctct ctggctaact
     2941 agggaaccca ctgcttaagc ctcaataaag cttgccttga gtgcttcaag tagtgtgtgc
     3001 ccgtctgttg tgtgactctg gtaactagag atccctcaga cccttttagt cagtgtggaa
     3061 aatctctagc agtggcgccc gaacagggac ctgaaagcga aagggaaacc agagctctct
     3121 cgacgcagga ctcggcttgc tgaagcgcgc acggcaagag gcgaggggcg gcgactggtg
     3181 agtacgccaa aaattttgac tagcggaggc tagaaggaga gagatgggtg cgagagcgtc
     3241 agtattaagc gggggagaat tagatcgcga tgggaaaaaa ttcggttaag gccaggggga
     3301 aagaaaaaat ataaattaaa acatatagta tgggcaagca gggagctaga acgattcgca
     3361 gttaatcctg gcctgttaga aacatcagaa ggctgtagac aaatactggg acagctacaa
     3421 ccatcccttc agacaggatc agaagaactt agatcattat ataatacagt agcaaccctc
     3481 tattgtgtgc atcaaaggat agagataaaa gacaccaagg aagctttaga caagatagag
     3541 gaagagcaaa acaaaagtaa gaccaccgca cagcaagcgg ccgctgatct tcagacctgg
     3601 aggaggagat atgagggaca attggagaag tgaattatat aaatataaag tagtaaaaat
     3661 tgaaccatta ggagtagcac ccaccaaggc aaagagaaga gtggtgcaga gagaaaaaag
     3721 agcagtggga ataggagctt tgttccttgg gttcttggga gcagcaggaa gcactatggg
     3781 cgcagcctca atgacgctga cggtacaggc cagacaatta ttgtctggta tagtgcagca
     3841 gcagaacaat ttgctgaggg ctattgaggc gcaacagcat ctgttgcaac tcacagtctg
     3901 gggcatcaag cagctccagg caagaatcct ggctgtggaa agatacctaa aggatcaaca
     3961 gctcctgggg atttggggtt gctctggaaa actcatttgc accactgctg tgccttggaa
     4021 tgctagttgg agtaataaat ctctggaaca gatttggaat cacacgacct ggatggagtg
     4081 ggacagagaa attaacaatt acacaagctt aatacactcc ttaattgaag aatcgcaaaa
     4141 ccagcaagaa aagaatgaac aagaattatt ggaattagat aaatgggcaa gtttgtggaa
     4201 ttggtttaac ataacaaatt ggctgtggta tataaaatta ttcataatga tagtaggagg
     4261 cttggtaggt ttaagaatag tttttgctgt actttctata gtgaatagag ttaggcaggg
     4321 atattcacca ttatcgtttc agacccacct cccaaccccg aggggacccg acaggcccga
     4381 aggaatagaa gaagaaggtg gagagagaga cagagacaga tccattcgat tagtgaacgg
     4441 atctcgacgg tatcggttaa cttttaaaag aaaagggggg attggggggt acagtgcagg
     4501 ggaaagaata gtagacataa tagcaacaga catacaaact aaagaattac aaaaacaaat
     4561 tacaaaaatt caaaatttta tcgatcacga gactagcctc gagaagcttg atatcgaatt
     4621 cccacggggt tggggttgcg ccttttccaa ggcagccctg ggtttgcgca gggacgcggc
     4681 tgctctgggc gtggttccgg gaaacgcagc ggcgccgacc ctgggtctcg cacattcttc
     4741 acgtccgttc gcagcgtcac ccggatcttc gccgctaccc ttgtgggccc cccggcgacg
     4801 cttcctgctc cgcccctaag tcgggaaggt tccttgcggt tcgcggcgtg ccggacgtga
     4861 caaacggaag ccgcacgtct cactagtacc ctcgcagacg gacagcgcca gggagcaatg
     4921 gcagcgcgcc gaccgcgatg ggctgtggcc aatagcggct gctcagcggg gcgcgccgag
     4981 agcagcggcc gggaaggggc ggtgcgggag gcggggtgtg gggcggtagt gtgggccctg
     5041 ttcctgcccg cgcggtgttc cgcattctgc aagcctccgg agcgcacgtc ggcagtcggc
     5101 tccctcgttg accgaatcac cgacctctct ccccaggggg atccatgctg ggagccgtga
     5161 agatggaagg gcacgagcca tccgactgga gcagctacta cgcggagccc gagggctact
     5221 cttccgtgag caacatgaac gccggcctgg ggatgaatgg catgaacaca tacatgagca
     5281 tgtccgcggc tgccatgggc ggcggttccg gcaacatgag cgcgggctcc atgaacatgt
     5341 catcctatgt gggcgctgga atgagcccgt cgctagctgg catgtccccg ggcgccggcg
     5401 ccatggcggg catgagcggc tcagccgggg cggccggcgt ggcgggcatg ggacctcacc
     5461 tgagtccgag tctgagcccg ctcgggggac aggcggccgg ggccatgggt ggccttgccc
     5521 cctacgccaa catgaactcg atgagcccca tgtacgggca ggccggcctg agccgcgctc
     5581 gggaccccaa gacataccga cgcagctaca cacacgccaa acctccctac tcgtacatct
     5641 cgctcatcac catggccatc cagcagagcc ccaacaagat gctgacgctg agcgagatct
     5701 atcagtggat catggacctc ttccctttct accggcagaa ccagcagcgc tggcagaact
     5761 ccatccgcca ctctctctcc ttcaacgact gctttctcaa ggtgccccgc tcgccagaca
     5821 agcctggcaa gggctccttc tggaccctgc acccagactc gggcaacatg ttcgagaacg
     5881 gctgctacct gcgccgccag aagcgcttca agtgtgagaa gcaactggca ctgaaggaag
     5941 ccgcgggtgc ggccagtagc ggaggcaaga agaccgctcc tgggtcccag gcctctcagg
     6001 ctcagctcgg ggaggccgcg ggctcggcct ccgagactcc ggcgggcacc gagtcccccc
     6061 attccagcgc ttctccgtgt caggagcaca agcgaggtgg cctaagcgag ctaaagggag
     6121 cacctgcctc tgcgctgagt cctcccgagc cggcgccctc gcctgggcag cagcagcagg
     6181 ctgcagccca cctgctgggc ccacctcacc acccaggcct gccaccagag gcccacctga
     6241 agcccgagca ccattacgcc ttcaaccacc ccttctctat caacaacctc atgtcgtccg
     6301 agcagcaaca tcaccacagc caccaccacc atcagcccca caaaatggac ctcaaggcct
     6361 acgaacaggt catgcactac ccagggggct atggttcccc catgccaggc agcttggcca
     6421 tgggcccagt cacgaacaaa gcgggcctgg atgcctcgcc cctggctgca gacacttcct
     6481 actaccaagg agtgtactcc aggcctatta tgaactcatc ctaagtcgac aatcaacctc
     6541 tggattacaa aatttgtgaa agattgactg gtattcttaa ctatgttgct ccttttacgc
     6601 tatgtggata cgctgcttta atgcctttgt atcatgctat tgcttcccgt atggctttca
     6661 ttttctcctc cttgtataaa tcctggttgc tgtctcttta tgaggagttg tggcccgttg
     6721 tcaggcaacg tggcgtggtg tgcactgtgt ttgctgacgc aacccccact ggttggggca
     6781 ttgccaccac ctgtcagctc ctttccggga ctttcgcttt ccccctccct attgccacgg
     6841 cggaactcat cgccgcctgc cttgcccgct gctggacagg ggctcggctg ttgggcactg
     6901 acaattccgt ggtgttgtcg gggaagctga cgtcctttcc atggctgctc gcctgtgttg
     6961 ccacctggat tctgcgcggg acgtccttct gctacgtccc ttcggccctc aatccagcgg
     7021 accttccttc ccgcggcctg ctgccggctc tagagcctct tccgcgtctt cgccttcccg
     7081 ggtcgagctc ggtaccttta agaccaatga cttacaaggc agctgtagat cttagccact
     7141 ttttaaaaga aaagggggga ctggaagggc taattcactc ccaacgaaga caagatctgc
     7201 tttttgcttg tactgggtct ctctggttag accagatctg agcctgggag ctctctggct
     7261 aactagggaa cccactgctt aagcctcaat aaagcttgcc ttgagtgctt caagtagtgt
     7321 gtgcccgtct gttgtgtgac tctggtaact agagatccct cagacccttt tagtcagtgt
     7381 ggaaaatctc tagcagtagt agttcatgtc atcttattat tcagtattta taacttgcaa
     7441 agaaatgaat atcagagagt gagaggaact tgtttattgc agcttataat ggttacaaat
     7501 aaagcaatag catcacaaat ttcacaaata aagcattttt ttcactgcat tctagttgtg
     7561 gtttgtccaa actcatcaat gtatcttatc atgtctggct ctagctatcc cgcccctaac
     7621 tccgcccagt tccgcccatt ctccgcccca tggctgacta atttttttta tttatgcaga
     7681 ggccgaggcc gcctcggcct ctgagctatt ccagaagtag tgaggaggct tttttggagg
     7741 cctaggcttt tgcgtcgaga cgtacccaat tcgccctata gtgagtcgta ttacgcgcgc
     7801 tcactggccg tcgttttaca acgtcgtgac tgggaaaacc ctggcgttac ccaacttaat
     7861 cgccttgcag cacatccccc tttcgccagc tggcgtaata gcgaagaggc ccgcaccgat
     7921 cgcccttccc aacagttgcg cagcctgaat ggcgaatggc gcgnnnnnnn nnnnnnnnnn
     7981 nnnnnnnnnn nnnnnnnnnn nnnnnnnnnn nnnnnnnnnn nnnnnnnnnn nnnnnnnnnn
     8041 nnnnnnnnnn nnnnnnnnnn nnnnnnnnnn nnnnnnnnnn nnnnnnncnn nnnnnnnnnn
     8101 nnnnnnnnnn nnnnnnnnnn nnnnnnnnnn nnnnnnnnnn nnnnnnnnnn nnnnnnnnnn
     8161 nnnnnnnnnn nnnnnnnnna nnnnnnnnnn nnnnnnnnnn nnnnnnnnnn nnnnnnnnnn
     8221 nnnnnnnnnc ctttgacgtt ggagtccacg ttctttaata gtggactctt gttccaaact
     8281 ggaacaacac tcaaccctat ctcggtctat tcttttgatt tataagggat tttgccgatt
     8341 tcggcctatt ggttaaaaaa tgagctgatt taacaaaaat ttaacgcgaa ttttaacaaa
     8401 atattaacgt ttacaatttc c
//
