Features (pLannotate 1.2.2; 27 found; start..end, strand, type, name):
     28..132     +  promoter       AmpR promoter: bla
    133..993     +  CDS            AmpR: β-lactamase; bla; confers resistance to ampicillin, carbenicillin, and related antibiotics
   1164..1752    +  rep_origin     ori: high-copy-number ColE1/pMB1/pBR322/pUC origin of replication
   1935..2027    +  CDS            lacI (fragment): lac repressor; lacI; The lac repressor binds to the lac operator to inhibit transcription in E. coli. This inhibition can be relieved by adding lactose or isopropyl-β-D-thiogalactopyranoside (IPTG).
   2040..2061    +  protein_bind   CAP binding site: CAP binding activates transcription in the presence of cAMP. E. coli catabolite activator protein
   2076..2106    +  promoter       lac promoter: promoter for the E. coli lac operon
   2114..2130    +  protein_bind   lac operator: The lac repressor binds to the lac operator to inhibit transcription in E. coli. This inhibition can be relieved by adding lactose or isopropyl-β-D-thiogalactopyranoside (IPTG). lac repressor encoded by lacI
   2175..2193    +  promoter       T3 promoter: promoter for bacteriophage T3 RNA polymerase
   2294..2673    +  enhancer       CMV enhancer: human cytomegalovirus immediate early enhancer
   2674..2877    +  promoter       CMV promoter: human cytomegalovirus (CMV) immediate early promoter
   2892..3072    +  LTR            5' LTR (truncated): truncated 5' long terminal repeat (LTR) from HIV-1
   3119..3244    +  misc_feature   HIV-1 Ψ: packaging signal of human immunodeficiency virus type 1
   3228..3591    +  CDS            HIV-1 gag (fragment): gag protein from human immunodeficiency virus 1; gag
   3737..3970    +  misc_feature   RRE: The Rev response element (RRE) of HIV-1 allows for Rev-dependent mRNA export from the nucleus to the cytoplasm.
   4347..4447    +  CDS            Rev (fragment): human immunodeficiency virus 1 (HIV-1) Rev protein; rev; enhances nuclear export of unspliced and incompletely spliced viral mRNAs
   4466..4583    +  misc_feature   cPPT/CTS: central polypurine tract and central termination sequence of HIV-1
   4603..4626    -  misc_feature   MCS (fragment): pBluescript multiple cloning site
   4629..5139    +  promoter       hPGK promoter: human phosphoglycerate kinase 1 promoter
   5148..6524    +  CDS            Foxa2: FOXA2_MOUSE - Also known as Hnf3b, Tcf-3b, Tcf3b. Experimental evidence at protein level: Swiss-Prot protein existence level 1. Transcription factor that is involved in embryonic development, establishment of tissue-specific gene expression and regulation of gene expression in differentiated tissues. Is thought to act as a 'pioneer' factor opening the compacted chromatin for other proteins through interactions with nucleosomal core histones and thereby replacing linker histones at target enhancer and/or promoter sites. Binds DNA with the consensus sequence 5'- [AC]A[AT]T[AG]TT[GT][AG][CT]T[CT]
   6534..7080    +  misc_feature   WPRE (fragment): woodchuck hepatitis virus posttranscriptional regulatory element
   7095..7163    +  CDS            nef (fragment): NEF_HV1Z2 - Experimental evidence at protein level: Swiss-Prot protein existence level 1. Extracellular Nef protein targets CD4(+) T-lymphocytes for apoptosis by interacting with CXCR4 surface receptors. From Human immunodeficiency virus type 1 group M subtype D (isolate Z2/CDC-Z34) (HIV-1).
   7165..7398    +  LTR            3' LTR (ΔU3): self-inactivating 3' long terminal repeat (LTR) from HIV-1
   7470..7591    +  polyA_signal   SV40 poly(A) signal: SV40 polyadenylation signal
   7631..7766    +  rep_origin     SV40 ori: SV40 origin of replication
   7787..7805    -  promoter       T7 promoter: promoter for bacteriophage T7 RNA polymerase
   7813..7968    +  CDS            lacZα (fragment): LacZα fragment of β-galactosidase; lacZ fragment
   7973..8401    +  rep_origin     f1 ori (sequence partly withheld): f1 bacteriophage origin of replication; arrow indicates direction of (+) strand synthesis
>Addgene plasmid #33014 | pLV.PGK.mFoxa2 | addgene full sequence | sequence record 316533 | Addgene NGS Result
TTAGGTGGCACTTTTCGGGGAAATGTGCGCGGAACCCCTATTTGTTTATTTTTCTAAATACATTCAAATA
TGTATCCGCTCATGAGACAATAACCCTGATAAATGCTTCAATAATATTGAAAAAGGAAGAGTATGAGTAT
TCAACATTTCCGTGTCGCCCTTATTCCCTTTTTTGCGGCATTTTGCCTTCCTGTTTTTGCTCACCCAGAA
ACGCTGGTGAAAGTAAAAGATGCTGAAGATCAGTTGGGTGCACGAGTGGGTTACATCGAACTGGATCTCA
ACAGCGGTAAGATCCTTGAGAGTTTTCGCCCCGAAGAACGTTTTCCAATGATGAGCACTTTTAAAGTTCT
GCTATGTGGCGCGGTATTATCCCGTATTGACGCCGGGCAAGAGCAACTCGGTCGCCGCATACACTATTCT
CAGAATGACTTGGTTGAGTACTCACCAGTCACAGAAAAGCATCTTACGGATGGCATGACAGTAAGAGAAT
TATGCAGTGCTGCCATAACCATGAGTGATAACACTGCGGCCAACTTACTTCTGACAACGATCGGAGGACC
GAAGGAGCTAACCGCTTTTTTGCACAACATGGGGGATCATGTAACTCGCCTTGATCGTTGGGAACCGGAG
CTGAATGAAGCCATACCAAACGACGAGCGTGACACCACGATGCCTGTAGCAATGGCAACAACGTTGCGCA
AACTATTAACTGGCGAACTACTTACTCTAGCTTCCCGGCAACAATTAATAGACTGGATGGAGGCGGATAA
AGTTGCAGGACCACTTCTGCGCTCGGCCCTTCCGGCTGGCTGGTTTATTGCTGATAAATCTGGAGCCGGT
GAGCGTGGGTCTCGCGGTATCATTGCAGCACTGGGGCCAGATGGTAAGCCCTCCCGTATCGTAGTTATCT
ACACGACGGGGAGTCAGGCAACTATGGATGAACGAAATAGACAGATCGCTGAGATAGGTGCCTCACTGAT
TAAGCATTGGTAACTGTCAGACCAAGTTTACTCATATATACTTTAGATTGATTTAAAACTTCATTTTTAA
TTTAAAAGGATCTAGGTGAAGATCCTTTTTGATAATCTCATGACCAAAATCCCTTAACGTGAGTTTTCGT
TCCACTGAGCGTCAGACCCCGTAGAAAAGATCAAAGGATCTTCTTGAGATCCTTTTTTTCTGCGCGTAAT
CTGCTGCTTGCAAACAAAAAAACCACCGCTACCAGCGGTGGTTTGTTTGCCGGATCAAGAGCTACCAACT
CTTTTTCCGAAGGTAACTGGCTTCAGCAGAGCGCAGATACCAAATACTGTTCTTCTAGTGTAGCCGTAGT
TAGGCCACCACTTCAAGAACTCTGTAGCACCGCCTACATACCTCGCTCTGCTAATCCTGTTACCAGTGGC
TGCTGCCAGTGGCGATAAGTCGTGTCTTACCGGGTTGGACTCAAGACGATAGTTACCGGATAAGGCGCAG
CGGTCGGGCTGAACGGGGGGTTCGTGCACACAGCCCAGCTTGGAGCGAACGACCTACACCGAACTGAGAT
ACCTACAGCGTGAGCTATGAGAAAGCGCCACGCTTCCCGAAGGGAGAAAGGCGGACAGGTATCCGGTAAG
CGGCAGGGTCGGAACAGGAGAGCGCACGAGGGAGCTTCCAGGGGGAAACGCCTGGTATCTTTATAGTCCT
GTCGGGTTTCGCCACCTCTGACTTGAGCGTCGATTTTTGTGATGCTCGTCAGGGGGGCGGAGCCTATGGA
AAAACGCCAGCAACGCGGCCTTTTTACGGTTCCTGGCCTTTTGCTGGCCTTTTGCTCACATGTTCTTTCC
TGCGTTATCCCCTGATTCTGTGGATAACCGTATTACCGCCTTTGAGTGAGCTGATACCGCTCGCCGCAGC
CGAACGACCGAGCGCAGCGAGTCAGTGAGCGAGGAAGCGGAAGAGCGCCCAATACGCAAACCGCCTCTCC
CCGCGCGTTGGCCGATTCATTAATGCAGCTGGCACGACAGGTTTCCCGACTGGAAAGCGGGCAGTGAGCG
CAACGCAATTAATGTGAGTTAGCTCACTCATTAGGCACCCCAGGCTTTACACTTTATGCTTCCGGCTCGT
ATGTTGTGTGGAATTGTGAGCGGATAACAATTTCACACAGGAAACAGCTATGACCATGATTACGCCAAGC
GCGCAATTAACCCTCACTAAAGGGAACAAAAGCTGGAGCTGCAAGCTTGGCCATTGCATACGTTGTATCC
ATATCATAATATGTACATTTATATTGGCTCATGTCCAACATTACCGCCATGTTGACATTGATTATTGACT
AGTTATTAATAGTAATCAATTACGGGGTCATTAGTTCATAGCCCATATATGGAGTTCCGCGTTACATAAC
TTACGGTAAATGGCCCGCCTGGCTGACCGCCCAACGACCCCCGCCCATTGACGTCAATAATGACGTATGT
TCCCATAGTAACGCCAATAGGGACTTTCCATTGACGTCAATGGGTGGAGTATTTACGGTAAACTGCCCAC
TTGGCAGTACATCAAGTGTATCATATGCCAAGTACGCCCCCTATTGACGTCAATGACGGTAAATGGCCCG
CCTGGCATTATGCCCAGTACATGACCTTATGGGACTTTCCTACTTGGCAGTACATCTACGTATTAGTCAT
CGCTATTACCATGGTGATGCGGTTTTGGCAGTACATCAATGGGCGTGGATAGCGGTTTGACTCACGGGGA
TTTCCAAGTCTCCACCCCATTGACGTCAATGGGAGTTTGTTTTGGCACCAAAATCAACGGGACTTTCCAA
AATGTCGTAACAACTCCGCCCCATTGACGCAAATGGGCGGTAGGCGTGTACGGTGGGAGGTCTATATAAG
CAGAGCTCGTTTAGTGAACCGGGGTCTCTCTGGTTAGACCAGATCTGAGCCTGGGAGCTCTCTGGCTAAC
TAGGGAACCCACTGCTTAAGCCTCAATAAAGCTTGCCTTGAGTGCTTCAAGTAGTGTGTGCCCGTCTGTT
GTGTGACTCTGGTAACTAGAGATCCCTCAGACCCTTTTAGTCAGTGTGGAAAATCTCTAGCAGTGGCGCC
CGAACAGGGACTTGAAAGCGAAAGGGAAACCAGAGGAGCTCTCTCGACGCAGGACTCGGCTTGCTGAAGC
GCGCACGGCAAGAGGCGAGGGGCGGCGACTGGTGAGTACGCCAAAAATTTTGACTAGCGGAGGCTAGAAG
GAGAGAGATGGGTGCGAGAGCGTCAGTATTAAGCGGGGGAGAATTAGATCGCGATGGGAAAAAATTCGGT
TAAGGCCAGGGGGAAAGAAAAAATATAAATTAAAACATATAGTATGGGCAAGCAGGGAGCTAGAACGATT
CGCAGTTAATCCTGGCCTGTTAGAAACATCAGAAGGCTGTAGACAAATACTGGGACAGCTACAACCATCC
CTTCAGACAGGATCAGAAGAACTTAGATCATTATATAATACAGTAGCAACCCTCTATTGTGTGCATCAAA
GGATAGAGATAAAAGACACCAAGGAAGCTTTAGACAAGATAGAGGAAGAGCAAAACAAAAGTAAGACCAC
CGCACAGCAAGCGGCCGCTGATCTTCAGACCTGGAGGAGGAGATATGAGGGACAATTGGAGAAGTGAATT
ATATAAATATAAAGTAGTAAAAATTGAACCATTAGGAGTAGCACCCACCAAGGCAAAGAGAAGAGTGGTG
CAGAGAGAAAAAAGAGCAGTGGGAATAGGAGCTTTGTTCCTTGGGTTCTTGGGAGCAGCAGGAAGCACTA
TGGGCGCAGCGTCAATGACGCTGACGGTACAGGCCAGACAATTATTGTCTGGTATAGTGCAGCAGCAGAA
CAATTTGCTGAGGGCTATTGAGGCGCAACAGCATCTGTTGCAACTCACAGTCTGGGGCATCAAGCAGCTC
CAGGCAAGAATCCTGGCTGTGGAAAGATACCTAAAGGATCAACAGCTCCTGGGGATTTGGGGTTGCTCTG
GAAAACTCATTTGCACCACTGCTGTGCCTTGGAATGCTAGTTGGAGTAATAAATCTCTGGAACAGATTTG
GAATCACACGACCTGGATGGAGTGGGACAGAGAAATTAACAATTACACAAGCTTAATACACTCCTTAATT
GAAGAATCGCAAAACCAGCAAGAAAAGAATGAACAAGAATTATTGGAATTAGATAAATGGGCAAGTTTGT
GGAATTGGTTTAACATAACAAATTGGCTGTGGTATATAAAATTATTCATAATGATAGTAGGAGGCTTGGT
AGGTTTAAGAATAGTTTTTGCTGTACTTTCTATAGTGAATAGAGTTAGGCAGGGATATTCACCATTATCG
TTTCAGACCCACCTCCCAACCCCGAGGGGACCCGACAGGCCCGAAGGAATAGAAGAAGAAGGTGGAGAGA
GAGACAGAGACAGATCCATTCGATTAGTGAACGGATCTCGACGGTATCGGTTAACTTTTAAAAGAAAAGG
GGGGATTGGGGGGTACAGTGCAGGGGAAAGAATAGTAGACATAATAGCAACAGACATACAAACTAAAGAA
TTACAAAAACAAATTACAAAAATTCAAAATTTTATCGATCACGAGACTAGCCTCGAGAAGCTTGATATCG
AATTCCACGGGGTTGGGGTTGCGCCTTTTCCAAGGCAGCCCTGGGTTTGCGCAGGGACGCGGCTGCTCTG
GGCGTGGTTCCGGGAAACGCAGCGGCGCCGACCCTGGGTCTCGCACATTCTTCACGTCCGTTCGCAGCGT
CACCCGGATCTTCGCCGCTACCCTTGTGGGCCCCCCGGCGACGCTTCCTGCTCCGCCCCTAAGTCGGGAA
GGTTCCTTGCGGTTCGCGGCGTGCCGGACGTGACAAACGGAAGCCGCACGTCTCACTAGTACCCTCGCAG
ACGGACAGCGCCAGGGAGCAATGGCAGCGCGCCGACCGCGATGGGCTGTGGCCAATAGCGGCTGCTCAGC
AGGGCGCGCCGAGAGCAGCGGCCGGGAAGGGGCGGTGCGGGAGGCGGGGTGTGGGGCGGTAGTGTGGGCC
CTGTTCCTGCCCGCGCGGTGTTCCGCATTCTGCAAGCCTCCGGAGCGCACGTCGGCAGTCGGCTCCCTCG
TTGACCGAATCACCGACCTCTCTCCCCAGGGGGATCCATGCTGGGAGCCGTGAAGATGGAAGGGCTCGAG
CCATCCGACTGGAGCAGCTACTACGCGGAGCCCGAGGGCTACTCTTCCGTGAGCAACATGAACGCCGGCC
TGGGGATGAATGGCATGAACACATACATGAGCATGTCCGCGGCTGCCATGGGCGGCGGTTCCGGCAACAT
GAGCGCGGGCTCCATGAACATGTCATCCTATGTGGGCGCTGGAATGAGCCCGTCGCTAGCTGGCATGTCC
CCGGGCGCCGGCGCCATGGCGGGCATGAGCGGCTCAGCCGGGGCGGCCGGCGTGGCGGGCATGGGACCTC
ACCTGAGTCCGAGTCTGAGCCCGCTCGGGGGACAGGCGGCCGGGGCCATGGGTGGCCTTGCCCCCTACGC
CAACATGAACTCGATGAGCCCCATGTACGGGCAGGCCGGCCTGAGCCGCGCTCGGGACCCCAAGACATAC
CGACGCAGCTACACACACGCCAAACCTCCCTACTCGTACATCTCGCTCATCACCATGGCCATCCAGCAGA
GCCCCAACAAGATGCTGACGCTGAGCGAGATCTATCAGTGGATCATGGACCTCTTCCCTTTCTACCGGCA
GAACCAGCAGCGCTGGCAGAACTCCATCCGCCACTCTCTCTCCTTCAACGACTGCTTTCTCAAGGTGCCC
CGCTCGCCAGACAAGCCTGGCAAGGGCTCCTTCTGGACCCTGCACCCAGACTCGGGCAACATGTTCGAGA
ACGGCTGCTACCTGCGCCGCCAGAAGCGCTTCAAGTGTGAGAAGCAACTGGCACTGAAGGAAGCCGCGGG
TGCGGCCAGTAGCGGAGGCAAGAAGACCGCTCCTGGGTCCCAGGCCTCTCAGGCTCAGCTCGGGGAGGCC
GCGGGCTCGGCCTCCGAGACTCCGGCGGGCACCGAGTCCCCCCATTCCAGCGCTTCTCCGTGTCAGGAGC
ACAAGCGAGGTGGCCTAAGCGAGCTAAAGGGAGCACCTGCCTCTGCGCTGAGTCCTCCCGAGCCGGCGCC
CTCGCCTGGGCAGCAGCAGCAGGCTGCAGCCCACCTGCTGGGCCCACCTCACCACCCAGGCCTGCCACCA
GAGGCCCACCTGAAGCCCGAGCACCATTACGCCTTCAACCACCCCTTCTCTATCAACAACCTCATGTCGT
CCGAGCAGCAACATCACCACAGCCACCACCACCATCAGCCCCACAAAATGGACCTCAAGGCCTACGAACA
GGTCATGCACTACCCAGGGGGCTATGGTTCCCCCATGCCAGGCAGCTTGGCCATGGGCCCAGTCACGAAC
AAAGCGGGCCTGGATGCCTCGCCCCTGGCTGCAGACACTTCCTACTACCAAGGAGTGTACTCCAGGCCTA
TTATGAACTCATCCTAAGTCGACAATCAACCTCTGGATTACAAAATTTGTGAAAGATTGACTGGTATTCT
TAACTATGTTGCTCCTTTTACGCTATGTGGATACGCTGCTTTAATGCCTTTGTATCATGCTATTGCTTCC
CGTATGGCTTTCATTTTCTCCTCCTTGTATAAATCCTGGTTGCTGTCTCTTTATGAGGAGTTGTGGCCCG
TTGTCAGGCAACGTGGCGTGGTGTGCACTGTGTTTGCTGACGCAACCCCCACTGGTTGGGGCATTGCCAC
CACCTGTCAGCTCCTTTCCGGGACTTTCGCTTTCCCCCTCCCTATTGCCACGGCGGAACTCATCGCCGCC
TGCCTTGCCCGCTGCTGGACAGGGGCTCGGCTGTTGGGCACTGACAATTCCGTGGTGTTGTCGGGGAAGC
TGACGTCCTTTCCATGGCTGCTCGCCTGTGTTGCCACCTGGATTCTGCGCGGGACGTCCTTCTGCTACGT
CCCTTCGGCCCTCAATCCAGCGGACCTTCCTTCCCGCGGCCTGCTGCCGGCTCTAGAGCCTCTTCCGCGT
CTTCGCCTTCCCGGGTCGAGCTCGGTACCTTTAAGACCAATGACTTACAAGGCAGCTGTAGATCTTAGCC
ACTTTTTAAAAGAAAAGGGGGGACTGGAAGGGCTAATTCACTCCCAACGAAGACAAGATCTGCTTTTTGC
TTGTACTGGGTCTCTCTGGTTAGACCAGATCTGAGCCTGGGAGCTCTCTGGCTAACTAGGGAACCCACTG
CTTAAGCCTCAATAAAGCTTGCCTTGAGTGCTTCAAGTAGTGTGTGCCCGTCTGTTGTGTGACTCTGGTA
ACTAGAGATCCCTCAGACCCTTTTAGTCAGTGTGGAAAATCTCTAGCAGTAGTAGTTCATGTCATCTTAT
TATTCAGTATTTATAACTTGCAAAGAAATGAATATCAGAGAGTGAGAGGAACTTGTTTATTGCAGCTTAT
AATGGTTACAAATAAAGCAATAGCATCACAAATTTCACAAATAAAGCATTTTTTTCACTGCATTCTAGTT
GTGGTTTGTCCAAACTCATCAATGTATCTTATCATGTCTGGCTCTAGCTATCCCGCCCCTAACTCCGCCC
ATCCCGCCCCTAACTCCGCCCAGTTCCGCCCATTCTCCGCCCCATGGCTGACTAATTTTTTTTATTTATG
CAGAGGCCGAGGCCGCCTCGGCCTCTGAGCTATTCCAGAAGTAGTGAGGAGGCTTTTTTGGAGGCCTAGG
GACGTACCCAATTCGCCCTATAGTGAGTCGTATTACGCGCGCTCACTGGCCGTCGTTTTACAACGTCGTG
ACTGGGAAAACCCTGGCGTTACCCAACTTAATCGCCTTGCAGCACATCCCCCTTTCGCCAGCTGGCGTAA
TAGCGAAGAGGCCCGCACCGATCGCCCTTCCCAACAGTTGCGCAGCCTGAATGGCGAATGGG
[124 nt withheld, positions 7973-8096]
C
[91 nt withheld, positions 8098-8188]
A
[49 nt withheld, positions 8190-8238]
CCTTTGACGTTGGAGTCCACGTTCTTTAATAGTGGACTCTTGTTCCAAACTGGAACAACACTCAACCCTA
TCTCGGTCTATTCTTTTGATTTATAAGGGATTTTGCCGATTTCGGCCTATTGGTTAAAAAATGAGCTGAT
TTAACAAAAATTTAACGCGAATTTTAACAAAATATTAACGCTTACAAT
