>Addgene plasmid #33014 | pLV.PGK.mFoxa2 | addgene partial sequence | sequence record 42658 | hPGK-F 5'-GTGTTCCGCATTCTGCAAG-3'
CGTTGACCGAATCACCNNCNTCTCTCCCCAGGGGGATCCATGCTGGGAGCCGTGAAGATGGAAGGGCTCG
AGCCATCCGACTGGAGCAGCTACTACGCGGAGCCCGAGGGCTACTCTTCCGTGAGCAACATGAACGCCGG
CCTGGGGATGAATGGCATGAACACATACATGAGCATGTCCGCGGCTGCCATGGGCGGCGGTTCCGGCAAC
ATGAGCGCGGGCTCCATGAACATGTCATCCTATGTGGGCGCTGGAATGAGCCCGTCGCTAGCTGGCATGT
CCCCGGGCGCCGGCGCCATGGCGGGCATGAGCGGCTCAGCCGGGGCGGCCGGCGTGGCGGGCATGGGACC
TCACCTGAGTCCGAGTCTGAGCCCGCTCGGGGGACAGGCGGCCGGGGCCATGGGTGGCCTTGCCCCCTAC
GCCAACATGAACTCGATGAGCCCCATGTACGGGCAGGCCGGCCTGAGCCGCGCTCGGGACCCCAAGACAT
ACCGACGCAGCTACACACACGCCAAACCTCCCTACTCGTACATCTCGCTCATCACCATGGCCATCCAGCA
GAGCCCCAACAAGATGCTGACGCTGAGCGAGATCTATCAGTGGATCATGGACCTCTTCCCTTTCTACCGG
CAGAACCAGCAGCGCTGGCAGAACTCCATCCGCCACTCTCTCTCCTTCAACGACTGCTTTCTCAAGGTGC
CCCGCTCGCCAGACAAGCCTGGCAAGGGCTCCTTCTGGACCCTGCACCCAGACTCGGGCAACATGTTCGA
GAACGGCTGCTACCTGCGCCGCCAGAAGCGCTTCAAGTGTGAGAAGCAACTGGCACTGAAGGAAGCCGCG
GGTGCGGCCAGTAGCGGAGGCAAGAAGACCGCT
